>Addgene plasmid #27065 | pGMCtN-P38-luxAB2 | depositor full sequence | sequence record 12806 | Author sequence
TTATACATAGTTGCTTAAGCTGCAGGGGACCCTAGAGGTCCCCTTTTTTATTTTAAAAATTTTTTATAAC
CGGTAAGAAGTCCAACACGCCGCTCCTCCCCGATGTTGCGTAGCCGCTTCAAGCTTAAGCAACGGCCCCA
GTGAGTAGCGACTTTGGATCCGGTACCCGCAACGGTCAACCAGCGTCTACGCGTTTCACTGGCCGACATG
TGAGCAAAAGGCCAGCAAAAGGCCAGGAACCGTAAAAAGGCCGCGTTGCTGGCGTTTTTCCATAGGCTCC
GCCCCCCTGACGAGCATCACAAAAATCGACGCTCAAGTCAGAGGTGGCGAAACCCGACAGGACTATAAAG
ATACCAGGCGTTTCCCCCTGGAAGCTCCCTCGTGCGCTCTCCTGTTCCGACCCTGCCGCTTACCGGATAC
CTGTCCGCCTTTCTCCCTTCGGGAAGCGTGGCGCTTTCTCAATGCTCACGCTGTAGGTATCTCAGTTCGG
TGTAGGTCGTTCGCTCCAAGCTGGGCTGTGTGCACGAACCCCCCGTTCAGCCCGACCGCTGCGCCTTATC
CGGTAACTATCGTCTTGAGTCCAACCCGGTAAGACACGACTTATCGCCACTGGCAGCAGCCACTGGTAAC
AGGATTAGCAGAGCGAGGTATGTAGGCGGTGCTACAGAGTTCTTGAAGTGGTGGCCTAACTACGGCTACA
CTAGAAGGACAGTATTTGGTATCTGCGCTCTGCTGAAGCCAGTTACCTTCGGAAAAAGAGTTGGTAGCTC
TTGATCCGGCAAACAAACCACCGCTGGTAGCGGTGGTTTTTTTGTTTGCAAGCAGCAGATTACGCGCAGA
AAAAAAGGATCTCAAGAAGATCCTTTGATCTTTTCTACGGGGTCTGACGCTCAGTGGAACTAGTCGCAAC
GTTCAAATCCGCTCCCGGCGGATTTGTCCTACTCAGGAGAGCGTTCACCGACAAACAACAGATAAAACGA
AAGGCCCAGTCTTTCGACTGAGCCTTTCGTTTTATTTGATGCCTGGCAGTTCCCTACTCTCGCATGGGGA
GAGATGCATCTATCAGGGGCAGGGCATGCTCATGTAGAGCGCCTGCTCGCCGTCCGAGGCGGTGCCGTCG
TACAGGGCGGTGTCCAGGCCGCAGAGGGTGAACCCCATCCGCCGGTACGCGTGGATCGCCGGTGCGTTGA
CGTTGGTGACCTCCAGCCAGAGGTGCCCGGCGCCCCGCTCGCGGGCGAACTCCGTCGCGAGCCCCATCAA
CGCGCGCCCGACCCCGTGCCCCCGGTGCTCCGGGGCGACCTCGATGTCCTCGACGGTCAGCCGGCGGTTC
CAGCCGGAGTACGAGACGACCACGAAGCCCGCCAGGTCGCCGTCGTCCCCGTACGCGACGAACGTCCGGG
AGTCCGGGTCGCCGTCCTCCCCGGCGTCCGATTCGTCGTCCGATTCGTCGTCGGGGAACACCTTGGTCAG
GGGCGGGTCCACCGGCACCTCCCGCAGGGTGAAGCCGTCCCCGGTGGCGGTGACGCGGAAGACGGTGTCG
GTGGTGAAGGACCCATCCAGTGCCTCGATGGCCTCGGCGTCCCCCGGGACACTGGTGCGGTACCGGTAAG
CCGTGTCGTCAAGAGTGGTCATATGTATATCTCCTTCGCATGCCTCCCAGATTATATCACTCGAGCTAGC
TGGTGTCAAGGCGCGCCTGCAGGTCGAGATTTACAGTCGGTCGCCTACGCAAACGTCGATGGGAGCAGTT
CGGACAGCCCCTGCATGGCCTCCAGATGCCTCGCCCGATCCGCATGCGCATAGATCCGCTGCGCATCCAC
ACTCGCATGACCCAAGATCTCCATACGCGTTTGCTCATCCACACCCGCTGCGCGCAGCAATGTCGAGGTG
GTGTGCCGCGAGTTGTGCGGCGGTAACGACTCGGTTGGACCGATCACCCCAGCAGCGCGGAACACGCCAC
GCCACACGTCGTAGTCCGAACGGGGATCGATCGGCTTCCCCTCCTTGTGCCACACCAAGTCATGCGGATT
GTCGGTGCGGAGTTTCTGCATCGCCACATACAACGGCGGCAACAACGGAACCTCACGCCAACCAGCGTCC
GTCTTCGGCCGGGTGAACAACAACGACCCCTCACATTCCTGATACTCGAAATGCGCCGGCAGGTCCCACC
GGGACTGCGGGCATGCCCATGCCCGTGTCTTCCCGCAAGGCCAGTACGGGGGTTTCTTGGGCATACGGTC
GGGCCGGGACAGCGGTGACGGTTCGGGTAGAGGATCCCCACAGCCGTGGACGCGGGTTTCCGATTGCAAC
TGCCAAGCGATGGTGATCCATCCCTGAGCGGGGTTGTCGACGTAGGGCCAGCGCAGGCCGAGGAGTTCCC
CACGGCGGGCGCCCGTCAGGAAACCGGCGGCGATCCGCACCGCATCCGGTTCGTCGCACACCTGGAACGC
GGTGTGAATGATGTGCTGCGCCACGTCCGCCGGGAAGCCGTTGCGTTTCTTCTTCCGGTACTCGGGCTTG
TCGACCAATGCGGCCACATTCCTGGTCGCCACACCCTCCGCTACCGCATCGTCCAAGGCTTTCTGGACGA
TGACATGGACCAGCTCGGCGGTGCGGGAGGCCCCGATCTCGGAGTGCAGGTCCCGCACATGCTGCGGGGT
GAGTTTGTCGATGCGTTTCGCGCCGAGGATCGGGTTGATGTGGTTGTGGATGGCGGCCCGGTAGTCGTTG
AGGACGCCGGGGCGGACTTTACGTTTGGCGTGGATGTTGTCGATCCAGTGCAGCATCCACTTCTCCACAG
TTGTGGATGAGGTGGTGGCGATGCGGCCCTCTTCGACGTCGCGGCGGAGTTGTTTGAGTTTGGCCATGGC
GGTGTTGCGGTCAACGGAGGACACCCATTTGTAGCGGCGGTTGCCGTTGCGGTCTGGGGGTAGTTCTACT
CGTCCCATCCATTTGCCGTCGGCGCGTTGGAAGAACGCTCCGTCTCCGCGGGTTCTGCGTTTCTTAGTTG
CCATCGTTTTCCCTCCCAGGGGGTCACCCTACGGTTCACCCTACGGTGCTGCGCAGCATTACGCAGAATT
GCGCAGTATCGGGGGTCTACCTGCGGGTTTGACAACGTTTCTCCTGGTATGCAGCCTATCAACCGCTGAC
TCTTAATCAGCGGGTCGGGGGTTCGAAACCCTCACGGCGCACAGGTCAGAGGCCATAAGCCTCAGAGGGG
ATCACCCTAAAGGTAACCCTATAGGGGTTTTCACTGGTCCTACATGTCGTCGCGCCGTCGTACTCTCTTT
TCATAGGGGAGCATGAGGATCCAACTGAGCTTGCTGTGCCTTCGATTGAGCGGTTGAAGCATCTGGAGCG
TCGGCGGACAGCGATCACGGTTCCCAACGATGGCTGAAAGAAGGATGAAATGACTGCACTCATCGATAAG
CTTCGAATTCTGCAGCTGGATCCATGGATATCTAGTGTTAACTATTTAATTGGGGACCCTAGAGGTCCCC
TTTTTTATTTTAAAAATTTTTTCNAAGGGGACCTCTAGGGTCCCCAGCTGGCTAGCGAGTCATGAGGTNA
CCATGTTCTTTCCTGCGTTATCCCCTGATTCTGTGGATAACCGTATTACCGCCTTTGAGTGAGCTGATAC
CAGCGGATAACAATTTCACACAGGAAACAGCTATGACCATGATTACGCCAAGCTATCAACTTTGTATAGA
AAAGTTGAATTCAAGTTTGTACAAAAAAGCAGGCTTATTGGATCACGCCGCGAGCGTGTCGGTGTTCGAA
GACCTGGGAATCCAGCAGGCGCCCAACAGCACCGTCTGCTCCGTCTTCTCCAGAAAGGCGACTACGCGGT
CCTCCTCGTCGGTGGGTACGCAGCCGAATGCCCGCGGGTCGCCCACCCGCACCAGTTGCAGCGTGACATC
GGCTCGATTGCTTCGGTGGAAGTCCAGCAGTTGGGCCAGATCCGCGAGGGCCCCCCGTGAACATCGTCGT
GGTAACCAGCGTGTCGGCTTTGGCTGTGGCCGTGGTGCATTCGGTGGCGTTTGCGATCAAGGGGCGTCAC
GGCGAGGACCTGGTCGACCGCTGGAACCGTGAGGGCATCGGTGCACACCGCGGGATCAGACCGTCGACGA
ACCATTTGAATCCGACCGGTACCTCAACGAGTTGACGGCCGATCACGTCCAGGTTATGTTCGATGACGAT
CACCGTATTGCCCTTGTCGACCAGGCCGTTGATCCGACCCAGCTTTCTTGTACAAAGTGGTTAATTAACA
GGATCCCCAAATAAGGAAATGTTATGAAATTTGGAAACTTCCTTCTCACTTATCAGCCACCTGAGCTATC
TCAGACCGAAGTGATGAAGCGATTGGTTAATCTGGGCAAAGCGTCTGAAGGTTGTGGCTTCGACACCGTT
TGGTTGCTAGAGCACCACTTCACTGAATTTGGGTTGTTAGGGAATCCTTATGTTGCTGCCGCACACCTAT
TAGGTGCGACAGAAACGCTCAACGTTGGCACTGCAGCTATCGTATTGCCGACTGCCCATCCGGTTCGACA
AGCAGAAGACGTAAACCTACTGGATCAAATGTCAAAAGGACGATTCCGTTTTGGTATTTGTCGCGGTTTG
TACGATAAAGATTTTCGTGTCTTTGGTACAGACATGGATAACAGCCGAGCCTTAATGGACTGTTGGTATG
ACTTGATGAAAGAAGGCTTCAATGAAGGCTATATCGCGGCGGATAACGAACATATTAAGTTCCCGAAAAT
CCAACTGAATCCATCGGCTTACACACAAGGTGGTGCTCCTGTTTATGTCGTCGCGGAGTCAGCATCAACG
ACAGAATGGGCTGCAGAGCGTGGCCTACCAATGATTCTAAGCTGGATCATCAACACTCACGAGAAGAAAG
CGCAGCTTGATCTTTACAACGAAGTCGCGACTGAACATGGCTACGATGTGACTAAGATTGACCACTGTTT
GTCTTACATCACCTCCGTCGATCATGACTCAAATAGAGCCAAAGATATTTGCCGCAACTTCTTGGGCCAT
TGGTACGACTCATACGTGAATGCCACCAAGATTTTTGACGACTCTGACCAAACAAAAGGTTACGACTTCA
ATAAAGGTCAATGGCGTGATTTTGTGTTGAAAGGCCACAAAGACACCAATCGCCGAATTGATTACAGCTA
CGAAATCAACCCAGTAGGGACGCCTGAAGAGTGTATCGCGATTATCCAGCAAGATATTGATGCGACGGGT
ATTGACAATATTTGTTGTGGTTTTGAAGCAAACGGTTCTGAAGAAGAAATTATCGCATCTATGAAGCTAT
TCCAGTCTGATGTGATGCCATATCTCAAAGAAAAACAGTAATTAATATTTTCTAAAAGGAAAGAGACATG
AAATTTGGATTATTCTTCCTCAATTTTATGAATTCAAAGCGTTCTTCTGATCAAGTCATCGAAGAAATGT
TAGATACCGCACATTACGTAGATCAGTTGAAGTTTGACACGTTGGCTGTTTACGAAAACCATTTCTCGAA
CAATGGTGTGGTTGGTGCCCCACTAACAGTGGCTGGTTTTTTACTTGGTATGACAAAGAACGCCAAAGTG
GCTTCGTTGAATCACGTCATTACCACGCATCATCCAGTACGTGTGGCGGAAGAAGCGTGTCTACTTGACC
AAATGAGTGAAGGCCGTTTTGCCTTTGGCTTTAGTGATTGTGAAAAGAGTGCAGATATGCGCTTCTTTAA
TCGACCAACGGATTCTCAGTTTCAGTTGTTCAGTGAGTGTCACAAGATCATCAATGATGCATTCACTACT
GGGTACTGCCATCCAAACAATGATTTTTATAGTTTTCCTAAAATCTCCGTTAACCCACACGCGTTCACTG
AAGGCGGTCCTGCGCAATTTGTGAATGCGACGAGCAAAGAAGTGGTTGAATGGGCGGCTAAGTTAGGGCT
TCCACTCGTGTTTAGATGGGACGACTCAAACGCTCAAAGAAAAGAATACGCCGGTTTGTACCACGAAGTT
GCTCAGGCACATGGTGTCGATGTTAGTCAGGTTCGACACAAGCTGACGCTGCTGGTCAACCAAAATGTAG
ATGGTGAAGCAGCAAGGGCAGAAGCTCGCGTGTATTTGGAAGAGTTTGTCCGTGAATCTTACTCAAATAC
CGACTTTGAGCAAAAAATGGGAGAGCTGTTGTCAGAAAATGCCATCGGTACTTATGAAGAAAGTACTCAG
GCAGCGCGAGTTGCGATTGAGTGTTGTGGTGCCGCGGACCTATTGATGTCTTTTGAGTCGATGGAAGATA
AAGCGCAGCAAAGAGCGGTTATCGATGTGGTAAACGCCAACATCGTCAAATACCACTCGTAACGTTTAAC
TGATGCTGAAGGGGCAGCGATGCCCCTTATATCACCATTCTTTTCGCCGATAGCGCTAACTAATAGAGGC
ATTTATATGGACGTACTTTCAGCGGTTAAGCAGGAAAACATCGCAGCGAGCACAGAAATCGATGACTTGA
TTTTCATGGGAACTCCTCAGCAATGGTCATTGCAGGAACAAAAACAGCTGAAGCTCTGATTTAAATGGAT
CCCCCGGGCTGCAGGAATTCGATATCAAGCTTCAACTTTA
Features (pLannotate 1.2.2; 14 found; start..end, strand, type, name):
    267..855     -  rep_origin     ori: high-copy-number ColE1/pMB1/pBR322/pUC origin of replication
    932..1018    -  terminator     rrnB T1 terminator: Escherichia coli rrnB; transcription terminator T1 from the E. coli rrnB gene
   1063..1632    -  CDS            NrsR: nourseothricin acetyltransferase; Streptomyces noursei nat1; confers resistance to nourseothricin
   3428..3445    +  misc_feature   MCS (fragment): multiple cloning site
   3572..3637    +  rep_origin     RSF ori (fragment): Plasmids containing the RSF 1030 origin of replication can be propagated in E. coli cells that contain additional plasmids with compatible origins.
   3697..3717    +  protein_bind   attB4: mutant version of attB; core recombination site for the Gateway® BP reaction BP Clonase™
   3722..3742    +  protein_bind   attB1: mutant version of attB; core recombination site for the Gateway® BP reaction BP Clonase™
   4117..4212    -  CDS            celB (fragment): PGM_KOMXY - Protein inferred from homology: Swiss-Prot protein existence level 3. This enzyme participates in both the breakdown and synthesis of glucose. From Komagataeibacter xylinus (Gluconacetobacter xylinus).
   4237..4261    -  protein_bind   attB2: mutant version of attB; recombination site for the Gateway® BP reaction BP Clonase™
   4294..5358    +  CDS            luxA: LUXA_VIBHA - Experimental evidence at protein level: Swiss-Prot protein existence level 1. Light-emitting reaction in luminous bacteria. From Vibrio harveyi (Beneckea harveyi).
   5388..6359    +  CDS            luxB: LUXB_VIBHA - Experimental evidence at protein level: Swiss-Prot protein existence level 1. Light-emitting reaction in luminous bacteria. The specific role of the beta subunit is unknown, but it is absolutely required for bioluminescence activity. From Vibrio harveyi (Beneckea harveyi).
   6447..6560    +  CDS            luxE (fragment): LUXE_VIBHA - Protein inferred from homology: Swiss-Prot protein existence level 3. Acyl-protein synthetase activates tetradecanoic acid. It is a component of the fatty acid reductase complex responsible for converting tetradecanoic acid to the aldehyde which serves as substrate in the luciferase-catalyzed reaction. From Vibrio harveyi (Beneckea harveyi).
   6576..6612    +  misc_feature   MCS (fragment): pBluescript multiple cloning site
   6613..13      -  protein_bind   attB3 (across the origin): mutant version of attB; core recombination site for the Gateway® BP reaction BP Clonase™
