[The description below was written by a language model from this plasmid's Addgene catalogue record and pLannotate feature annotations shown in this document.]
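Description:
pGMCtN-P38-luxAB2 is a bacterial expression plasmid built on the pDE43-MCtN backbone and carrying a luciferase reporter cassette described in the record as "P#38-luxAB integrative". It is maintained in E. coli through a ColE1/pUC-type origin and selected with nourseothricin, with resistance supplied by a Streptomyces noursei nat1 acetyltransferase gene that is followed by an rrnB T1 terminator. The catalogue lists the plasmid as low copy even though the annotated origin is of the high-copy class. The listed insert size is essentially the length of the whole sequence record, so it appears to describe the complete plasmid rather than the insert alone.

The payload consists of the Vibrio harveyi luxA and luxB genes, arranged in tandem and encoding the alpha and beta subunits of bacterial luciferase. A short luxE fragment follows them, probably residual sequence from the native lux operon. Because the fatty acid reductase genes are absent, light production would depend on externally supplied aldehyde substrate. The name indicates that expression is driven by a promoter called P38, but it is not annotated in the feature table, and its nature is not stated. Gateway attB4, attB1, attB2 and attB3 sites flank the promoter and reporter regions, consistent with assembly by multisite Gateway recombination.

A stretch of roughly 1.8 kb between the resistance gene and the Gateway sites is unannotated. The "integrative" label suggests it may hold a chromosomal integration module, but the record does not confirm this. The associated publication concerns controlled proteolysis for protein depletion in mycobacteria, so the plasmid probably served as a luciferase reporter in that work.
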