Addgene plasmid #27065: pGMCtN-P38-luxAB2
Depositing lab: Dirk Schnappinger. Depositing organization: Cornell University. Publication: Protein inactivation in mycobacteria by controlled proteolysis and its application to deplete the beta subunit of RNA polymerase. Kim JH, Wei JR, Wallach JB, Robbins RS, Rubin EJ, Schnappinger D. Nucleic Acids Res. 2011 Mar;39(6):2210-20. doi: 10.1093/nar/gkq1149 PubMed 21075796.
Backbone
  Vector backbone: pDE43-MCtN
  Backbone size w/o insert (bp): 5387
  Vector type: Bacterial Expression
Growth in bacteria
  Bacterial resistance: Nourseothricin (clonNat), 25 μg/mL
  Growth temperature: 37°C
  Growth strain: DH5alpha
  Copy number: Low Copy
Gene/Insert
  Gene/Insert name: P#38-luxAB integrative
  Species: synthetic gene
  Insert size (bp): 6619
  Cloning method: Restriction Enzyme
  Sequencing primers: 5′ n/a
Terms and licenses: Academic/Nonprofit Terms; Industry Terms: Not Available to Industry
How to cite: pGMCtN-P38-luxAB2 was a gift from Dirk Schnappinger (Addgene plasmid # 27065 ; http://n2t.net/addgene:27065 ; RRID:Addgene_27065)
