>Addgene plasmid #27065 | pGMCtN-P38-luxAB2 | addgene partial sequence | sequence record 33325 | 27065 with M13rev
TTGAAATTCAAGTTTGTACAAAAAAGCAGGCTTATTGGATCACGCCGCGAGCGTGTCGGTGTTCGAAGAC
CTGGGAATCCAGCAGGCGCCCAACAGCACCGTCTGCTCCGTCTTCTCCAGAAAGGCGACTACGCGGTCCT
CCTCGTCGGTGGGTACGCAGCCGAATGCCCGCGGGTCGCCCACCCGCACCAGTTGCAGCGTGACATCGGC
TCGATTGCTTCGGTGGAAGTCCAGCAGTTGGGCCAGATCCGCGAGGGCCCCCCGTGAACATCGTCGTGGT
AACCAGCGTGTCGGCTTTGGCTGTGGCCGTGGTGCATTCGGTGGCGTTTGCGATCAAGGGGCGTCACGGC
GAGGACCTGGTCGACCGCTGGAACCGTGAGGGCATCGGTGCACACCGCGGGATCAGACCGTCGACGAACC
ATTTGAATCCGACCGGTACCTCAACGAGTTGACGGCCGATCACGTCCAGGTTATGTTCGATGACGATCAC
CGTATTGCCCTTGTCGACCAGGCCGTTGATCCGACCCAGCTTTCTTGTACAAAGTGGTTAATTAACAGGA
TCCCCAAATAAGGAAATGTTATGAAATTTGGAAACTTCCTTCTCACTTATCAGCCACCTGAGCTATCTCA
GACCGAAGTGATGAAGCGATTGGTTAATCTGGGCAAAGCGTCTGAAGGTTGTGGCTTCGACACCGTTTGG
TTGCTAGAGCACCACTTCACTGAATTTGGGTTGTTAGGGAATCCTTATGTTGCTGCCGCACACCTATTAG
GTGCGACAGAAACGCTCAACGTTGGCACTGCAGCTATCGTATTGCCGACTGCCCATCCGGTTCGACAAGC
AGAAGACGTAAACCTACTGGATCAAATGTCAAAA
